>Addgene plasmid #101118 | GEPIR Sox4.2091 | depositor partial sequence | sequence record 192160 | 21mer
CAAAGAAGAAGAAAGAAAGAA
