>Addgene plasmid #101118 | GEPIR Sox4.2091 | depositor partial sequence | sequence record 192161 | Full cloning insert (97mer)
TGCTGTTGACAGTGAGCGCAAAGAAGAAGAAAGAAAGAAATAGTGAAGCCACAGATGTATTTCTTTCTTT
CTTCTTCTTTTTGCCTACTGCCTCGGA
