>Addgene plasmid #101118 | GEPIR Sox4.2091 | addgene partial sequence | sequence record 197204 | Addgene Partial NGS Result
CTTCTTGAGATCCTTTTTTTCTGCGCGTAATCTGCTGCTTGCAAACAAAAAAACCACCGCTACCAGCGGT
GGTTTGTTTGCCGGATCAAGAGCTACCAACTCTTTTTCCGAAGGTAACTGGCTTCAGCAGAGCGCAGATA
CCAAATACTGTTCTTCTAGTGTAGCCGTAGTTAGGCCACCACTTCAAGAACTCTGTAGCACCGCCTACAT
ACCTCGCTCTGCTAATCCTGTTACCAGTGGCTGCTGCCAGTGGCGATAAGTCGTGTCTTACCGGGTTGGA
CTCAAGACGATAGTTACCGGATAAGGCGCAGCGGTCGGGCTGAACGGGGGGTTCGTGCACACAGCCCAGC
TTGGAGCGAACGACCTACACCGAACTGAGATACCTACAGCGTGAGCTATGAGAAAGCGCCACGCTTCCCG
AAGGGAGAAAGGCGGACAGGTATCCGGTAAGCGGCAGGGTCGGAACAGGAGAGCGCACGAGGGAGCTTCC
AGGGGGAAACGCCTGGTATCTTTATAGTCCTGTCGGGTTTCGCCACCTCTGACTTGAGCGTCGATTTTTG
TGATGCTCGTCAGGGGGGCGGAGCCTATGGAAAAACGCCAGCAACGCGGCCTTTTTACGGTTCCTGGCCT
TTTGCTGGCCTTTTGCTCACATGTTCTTTCCTGCGTTATCCCCTGATTCTGTGGATAACCGTATTACCGC
CTTTGAGTGAGCTGATACCGCTCGCCGCAGCCGAACGACCGAGCGCAGCGAGTCAGTGAGCGAGGAAGCG
GAAGAGCGCCCAATACGCAAACCGCCTCTCCCCGCGCGTTGGCCGATTCATTAATGCAGCTGGCACGACA
GGTTTCCCGACTGGAAAGCGGGCAGTGAGCGCAACGCAATTAATGTGAGTTAGCTCACTCATTAGGCACC
CCAGGCTTTACACTTTATGCTTCCGGCTCGTATGTTGTGTGGAATTGTGAGCGGATAACAATTTCACACA
GGAAACAGCTATGACCATGATTACGCCAAGCGCGCAATTAACCCTCACTAAAGGGAACAAAAGCTGGAGC
TGCAAGCTTAATGTAGTCTTATGCAATACTCTTGTAGTCTTGCAACATGGTAACGATGAGTTAGCAACAT
GCCTTACAAGGAGAGAAAAAGCACCGTGCATGCCGATTGGTGGAAGTAAGGTGGTACGATCGTGCCTTAT
TAGGAAGGCAACAGACGGGTCTGACATGGATTGGACGAACCACTGAATTGCCGCATTGCAGAGATATTGT
ATTTAAGTGCCTAGCTCGATACATAAACGGGTCTCTCTGGTTAGACCAGATCTGAGCCTGGGAGCTCTCT
GGCTAACTAGGGAACCCACTGCTTAAGCCTCAATAAAGCTTGCCTTGAGTGCTTCAAGTAGTGTGTGCCC
GTCTGTTGTGTGACTCTGGTAACTAGAGATCCCTCAGACCCTTTTAGTCAGTGTGGAAAATCTCTAGCAG
TGGCGCCCGAACAGGGACTTGAAAGCGAAAGGGAAACCAGAGGAGCTCTCTCGACGCAGGACTCGGCTTG
CTGAAGCGCGCACGGCAAGAGGCGAGGGGCGGCGACTGGTGAGTACGCCAAAAATTTTGACTAGCGGAGG
CTAGAAGGAGAGAGATGGGTGCGAGAGCGTCAGTATTAAGCGGGGGAGAATTAGATCGCGATGGGAAAAA
ATTCGGTTAAGGCCAGGGGGAAAGAAAAAATATAAATTAAAACATATAGTATGGGCAAGCAGGGAGCTAG
AACGATTCGCAGTTAATCCTGGCCTGTTAGAAACATCAGAAGGCTGTAGACAAATACTGGGACAGCTACA
ACCATCCCTTCAGACAGGATCAGAAGAACTTAGATCATTATATAATACAGTAGCAACCCTCTATTGTGTG
CATCAAAGGATAGAGATAAAAGACACCAAGGAAGCTTTAGACAAGATAGAGGAAGAGCAAAACAAAAGTA
AGACCACCGCACAGCAAGCGGCCGCTGATCTTCAGACCTGGAGGAGGAGATATGAGGGACAATTGGAGAA
GTGAATTATATAAATATAAAGTAGTAAAAATTGAACCATTAGGAGTAGCACCCACCAAGGCAAAGAGAAG
AGTGGTGCAGAGAGAAAAAAGAGCAGTGGGAATAGGAGCTTTGTTCCTTGGGTTCTTGGGAGCAGCAGGA
AGCACTATGGGCGCAGCGTCAATGACGCTGACGGTACAGGCCAGACAATTATTGTCTGGTATAGTGCAGC
AGCAGAACAATTTGCTGAGGGCTATTGAGGCGCAACAGCATCTGTTGCAACTCACAGTCTGGGGCATCAA
GCAGCTCCAGGCAAGAATCCTGGCTGTGGAAAGATACCTAAAGGATCAACAGCTCCTGGGGATTTGGGGT
TGCTCTGGAAAACTCATTTGCACCACTGCTGTGCCTTGGAATGCTAGTTGGAGTAATAAATCTCTGGAAC
AGATTTGGAATCACACGACCTGGATGGAGTGGGACAGAGAAATTAACAATTACACAAGCTTAATACACTC
CTTAATTGAAGAATCGCAAAACCAGCAAGAAAAGAATGAACAAGAATTATTGGAATTAGATAAATGGGCA
AGTTTGTGGAATTGGTTTAACATAACAAATTGGCTGTGGTATATAAAATTATTCATAATGATAGTAGGAG
GCTTGGTAGGTTTAAGAATAGTTTTTGCTGTACTTTCTATAGTGAATAGAGTTAGGCAGGGATATTCACC
ATTATCGTTTCAGACCCACCTCCCAACCCCGAGGGGACCCGACAGGCCCGAAGGAATAGAAGAAGAAGGT
GGAGAGAGAGACAGAGACAGATCCATTCGATTAGTGAACGGATCTCGACGGTATCGGTTAACTTTTAAAA
GAAAAGGGGGGATTGGGGGGTACAGTGCAGGGGAAAGAATAGTAGACATAATAGCAACAGACATACAAAC
TAAAGAATTACAAAAACAAATTACAAAAATTCAAAATTTTATCGATTCTAGATTCGAGTTTACTCCCTAT
CAGTGATAGAGAACGTATGAAGAGTTTACTCCCTATCAGTGATAGAGAACGTATGCAGACTTTACTCCCT
ATCAGTGATAGAGAACGTATAAGGAGTTTACTCCCTATCAGTGATAGAGAACGTATGACCAGTTTACTCC
CTATCAGTGATAGAGAACGTATCTACAGTTTACTCCCTATCAGTGATAGAGAACGTATATCCAGTTTACT
CCCTATCAGTGATAGAGAACGTATAAGCTTTAGGCGTGTACGGTGGGCGCCTATAAAAGCAGAGCTCGTT
TAGTGAACCGTCAGATCGCCTGGAGCAATTCCACAACACTTTTGTCTTATACCAACTTTCCGTACCACTT
CCTACCCTCGTAAAGTCGAGCTTGCGTTGGATCCACCATGGTGAGCAAGGGCGAGGAGCTGTTCACCGGG
GTGGTGCCCATCCTGGTCGAGCTGGACGGCGACGTAAACGGCCACAAGTTCAGCGTGTCTGGCGAGGGCG
AGGGCGATGCCACCTACGGCAAGCTGACCCTGAAGTTCATCTGCACCACCGGCAAGCTGCCCGTGCCCTG
GCCCACCCTCGTGACCACCCTGACCTACGGCGTGCAGTGCTTCAGCCGCTACCCCGACCACATGAAGCAG
CACGACTTCTTCAAGTCCGCCATGCCCGAAGGCTACGTCCAGGAGCGCACCATCTTCTTCAAGGACGACG
GCAACTACAAGACCCGCGCCGAGGTGAAGTTCGAGGGCGACACCCTGGTGAACCGCATCGAGCTGAAGGG
CATCGACTTCAAGGAGGACGGCAACATCCTGGGGCACAAGCTGGAGTACAACTACAACAGCCACAACGTC
TATATCATGGCCGACAAGCAGAAGAACGGCATCAAGGCGAACTTCAAGATCCGCCACAACATCGAGGACG
GCAGCGTGCAGCTCGCCGACCACTACCAGCAGAACACCCCCATCGGCGACGGCCCCGTGCTGCTGCCCGA
CAACCACTACCTGAGCACCCAGTCCGCCCTGAGCAAAGACCCCAACGAGAAGCGCGATCACATGGTCCTG
CTGGAGTTCGTGACCGCCGCCGGGATCACTCTCGGCATGGACGAGCTGTACAAGTAATGACGTACGGCGG
CCGCCTCGACTAGGGATAACAGGGTAATTGTTTGAATGAGGCTTCAGTACTTTACAGAATCGTTGCCTGC
ACATCTTGGAAACACTTGCTGGGATTACTTCGACTTCTTAACCCAACAGAAGGCTCGAGAAGGTATATTG
CTGTTGACAGTGAGCGCAAAGAAGAAGAAAGAAAGAAATAGTGAAGCCACAGATGTATTTCTTTCTTTCT
TCTTCTTTTTGCCTACTGCCTCGGACTTCAAGGGGCTAGAATTCGAGCAATTATCTTGTTTACTAAAACT
GAATACCTTGCTATCTCTTTGATACATTTTTACAAAGCTGAATTAAAATGGTATAAATTAAATCACTTTT
TTCAATTGACGCGTAATTCTACCGGGTAGGGGAGGCGCTTTTCCCAAGGCAGTCTGGAGCATGCGCTTTA
GCAGCCCCGCTGGGCACTTGGCGCTACACAAGTGGCCTCTGGCCTCGCACACATTCCACATCCACCGGTA
GGCGCCAACCGGCTCCGTTCTTTGGTGGCCCCTTCGCGCCACCTTCTACTCCTCCCCTAGTCAGGAAGTT
CCCCCCCGCCCCGCAGCTCGCGTCGTGCAGGACGTGACAAATGGAAGTAGCACGTCTCACTAGTCTCGTG
CAGATGGACAGCACCGCTGAGCAATGGAAGCGGGTAGGCCTTTGGGGCAGCGGCCAATAGCAGCTTTGCT
CCTTCGCTTTCTGGGCTCAGAGGCTGGGAAGGGGTGGGTCCGGGGGCGGGCTCAGGGGCGGGCTCAGGGG
CGGGGCGGGCGCCCGAAGGTCCTCCGGAGGCCCGGCATTCTGCACGCTTCAAAAGCGCACGTCTGCCGCG
CTGTTCTCCTCTTCCTCATCTCCGGGCCTTTCGACCTGCAGCCCAAGCTTACCATGACCGAGTACAAGCC
CACGGTGCGCCTCGCCACCCGCGACGACGTCCCCAGGGCCGTACGCACCCTCGCCGCCGCGTTCGCCGAC
TACCCCGCCACGCGCCACACCGTCGATCCGGACCGCCACATCGAGCGGGTCACCGAGCTGCAAGAACTCT
TCCTCACGCGCGTCGGGCTCGACATCGGCAAGGTGTGGGTCGCGGACGACGGCGCCGCGGTGGCGGTCTG
GACCACGCCGGAGAGCGTCGAAGCGGGGGCGGTGTTCGCCGAGATCGGCCCGCGCATGGCCGAGTTGAGC
GGTTCCCGGCTGGCCGCGCAGCAACAGATGGAAGGCCTCCTGGCGCCGCACCGGCCCAAGGAGCCCGCGT
GGTTCCTGGCCACCGTCGGCGTCTCGCCCGACCACCAGGGCAAGGGTCTGGGCAGCGCCGTCGTGCTCCC
CGGAGTGGAGGCGGCCGAGCGCGCCGGGGTGCCCGCCTTCCTGGAGACCTCCGCGCCCCGCAACCTCCCC
TTCTACGAGCGGCTCGGCTTCACCGTCACCGCCGACGTCGAGGTGCCCGAAGGACCGCGCACCTGGTGCA
TGACCCGCAAGCCCGGTGCCTGACGCCCGCCCCACGACCCGCAGCGCCCGACCGAAAGGAGCGCACGACC
CCATGCATCCAATTCCGCCCCCCCCCCCTAACGTTACTGGCCGAAGCCGCTTGGAATAAGGCCGGTGTGC
GTTTGTCTATATGTTATTTTCCACCATATTGCCGTCTTTTGGCAATGTGAGGGCCCGGAAACCTGGCCCT
GTCTTCTTGACGAGCATTCCTAGGGGTCTTTCCCCTCTCGCCAAAGGAATGCAAGGTCTGTTGAATGTCG
TGAAGGAAGCAGTTCCTCTGGAAGCTTCTTGAAGACAAACAACGTCTGTAGCGACCCTTTGCAGGCAGCG
GAACCCCCCACCTGGCGACAGGTGCCTCTGCGGCCAAAAGCCACGTGTATAAGATACACCTGCAAAGGCG
GCACAACCCCAGTGCCACGTTGTGAGTTGGATAGTTGTGGAAAGAGTCAAATGGCTCTCCTCAAGCGTAT
TCAACAAGGGGCTGAAGGATGCCCAGAAGGTACCCCATTGTATGGGATCTGATCTGGGGCCTCGGTGCAC
ATGCTTTACATGTGTTTAGTCGAGGTTAAAAAAACGTCTAGGCCCCCCGAACCACGGGGACGTGGTTTTC
CTTTGAAAAACACGATGATAATATGGCCACAACCATGAGTAGACTGGACAAGAGCAAAGTCATAAACGGA
GCTCTGGAATTACTCAATGGTGTCGGTATCGAAGGCCTGACGACAAGGAAACTCGCTCAAAAGCTGGGAG
TTGAGCAGCCTACCCTGTACTGGCACGTGAAGAACAAGCGGGCCCTGCTCGATGCCCTGCCAATCGAGAT
GCTGGACAGGCATCATACCCACTTCTGCCCCCTGGAAGGCGAGTCATGGCAAGACTTTCTGCGGAACAAC
GCCAAGTCATACCGCTGTGCTCTCCTCTCACATCGCGACGGGGCTAAAGTGCATCTCGGCACCCGCCCAA
CAGAGAAACAGTACGAAACCCTGGAAAATCAGCTCGCGTTCCTGTGTCAGCAAGGCTTCTCCCTGGAGAA
CGCACTGTACGCTCTGTCCGCCGTGGGCCACTTTACACTGGGCTGCGTATTGGAGGAACAGGAGCATCAA
GTAGCAAAAGAGGAAAGAGAGACACCTACCACCGATTCTATGCCCCCACTTCTGAGACAAGCAATTGAGC
TGTTCGACCGGCAGGGAGCCGAACCTGCCTTCCTTTTCGGCCTGGAACTAATCATATGTGGCCTGGAGAA
ACAGCTAAAGTGCGAAAGCGGCGGGCCGACCGACGCCCTTGACGATTTTGACTTAGACATGCTCCCAGCC
GATGCCCTTGACGACTTTGACCTTGATATGCTGCCTGCTGACGCTCTTGACGATTTTGACCTTGACATGC
TCCCCGGGTAATCCGGACTCGACCTGCAGCCAAGCTTATCGAAACGCGTCTGGAACAATCAACCTCTGGA
TTACAAAATTTGTGAAAGATTGACTGGTATTCTTAACTATGTTGCTCCTTTTACGCTATGTGGATACGCT
GCTTTAATGCCTTTGTATCATGCTATTGCTTCCCGTATGGCTTTCATTTTCTCCTCCTTGTATAAATCCT
GGTTGCTGTCTCTTTATGAGGAGTTGTGGCCCGTTGTCAGGCAACGTGGCGTGGTGTGCACTGTGTTTGC
TGACGCAACCCCCACTGGTTGGGGCATTGCCACCACCTGTCAGCTCCTTTCCGGGACTTTCGCTTTCCCC
CTCCCTATTGCCACGGCGGAACTCATCGCCGCCTGCCTTGCCCGCTGCTGGACAGGGGCTCGGCTGTTGG
GCACTGACAATTCCGTGGTGTTGTCGGGGAAGCTGACGTCCTTTCCATGGCTGCTCGCCTGTGTTGCCAC
CTGGATTCTGCGCGGGACGTCCTTCTGCTACGTCCCTTCGGCCCTCAATCCAGCGGACCTTCCTTCCCGC
GGCCTGCTGCCGGCTCTGCGGCCTCTTCCGCGTCTTCGCCTTCGCCCTCAGACGAGTCGGATCTCCCTTT
GGGCCGCCTCCCCGCCTGGAATTAATTCTGCAGTCGAGACCTAGAAAAACATGGAGCAATCACAAGTAGC
AATACAGCAGCTACCAATGCTGATTGTGCCTGGCTAGAAGCACAAGAGGAGGAGGAGGTGGGTTTTCCAG
TCACACCTCAGGTACCTTTAAGACCAATGACTTACAAGGCAGCTGTAGATCTTAGCCACTTTTTAAAAGA
AAAGGGGGGACTGGAAGGGCTAATTCACTCCCAACGAAGACAAGATCTGCTTTTTGCTTGTACTGGGTCT
CTCTGGTTAGACCAGATCTGAGCCTGGGAGCTCTCTGGCTAACTAGGGAACCCACTGCTTAAGCCTCAAT
AAAGCTTGCCTTGAGTGCTTCAAGTAGTGTGTGCCCGTCTGTTGTGTGACTCTGGTAACTAGAGATCCCT
CAGACCCTTTTAGTCAGTGTGGAAAATCTCTAGCAGTAGTAGTTCATGTCATCTTATTATTCAGTATTTA
TAACTTGCAAAGAAATGAATATCAGAGAGTGAGAGGAACTTGTTTATTGCAGCTTATAATGGTTACAAAT
AAAGCAATAGCATCACAAATTTCACAAATAAAGCATTTTTTTCACTGCATTCTAGTTGTGGTTTGTCCAA
ACTCATCAATGTATCTTATCATGTCTGGCTCTAGCTATCCCGCCCCTAACTCCGCCCATCCCGCCCCTAA
CTCCGCCCAGTTCCGCCCATTCTCCGCCCCATGGCTGACTAATTTTTTTTATTTATGCAGAGGCCGAGGC
CGCCTCGGCCTCTGAGCTATTCCAGAAGTAGTGAGGAGGCTTTTTTGGAGGCCTAGGGACGTACCCAATT
CGCCCTATAGTGAGTCGTATTACGCGCGCTCACTGGCCGTCGTTTTACAACGTCGTGACTGGGAAAACCC
TGGCGTTACCCAACTTAATCGCCTTGCAGCACATCCCCCTTTCGCCAGCTGGCGTAATAGCGAAGAGGCC
CGCACCGATCGCCCTTCCCAACAGTTGCGCAGCCTGAATGGCGAATGGG
[124 nt withheld, positions 8660-8783]
C
[91 nt withheld, positions 8785-8875]
A
[49 nt withheld, positions 8877-8925]
CCTTTGACGTTGGAGTCCACGTTCTTT
[37 nt withheld, positions 8953-8989]
ACCCTATCTCGGTCTATTCTTTTGATTTATAAGGGATTTTGCCGATTTCGGCCTATTGGTTAAAAAATGA
GCTGATTTAACAAAAATTTAACGCGAATTTTAACAAAATATTAACGCTTACAATTTAGGTGGCACTTTTC
GGGGAAATGTGCGCGGAACCCCTATTTGTTTATTTTTCTAAATACATTCAAATATGTATCCGCTCATGAG
ACAATAACCCTGATAAATGCTTCAATAATATTGAAAAAGGAAGAGTATGAGTATTCAACATTTCCGTGTC
GCCCTTATTCCCTTTTTTGCGGCATTTTGCCTTCCTGTTTTTGCTCACCCAGAAACGCTGGTGAAAGTAA
AAGATGCTGAAGATCAGTTGGGTGCACGAGTGGGTTACATCGAACTGGATCTCAACAGCGGTAAGATCCT
TGAGAGTTTTCGCCCCGAAGAACGTTTTCCAATGATGAGCACTTTTAAAGTTCTGCTATGTGGCGCGGTA
TTATCCCGTATTGACGCCGGGCAAGAGCAACTCGGTCGCCGCATACACTATTCTCAGAATGACTTGGTTG
AGTACTCACCAGTCACAGAAAAGCATCTTACGGATGGCATGACAGTAAGAGAATTATGCAGTGCTGCCAT
AACCATGAGTGATAACACTGCGGCCAACTTACTTCTGACAACGATCGGAGGACCGAAGGAGCTAACCGCT
TTTTTGCACAACATGGGGGATCATGTAACTCGCCTTGATCGTTGGGAACCGGAGCTGAATGAAGCCATAC
CAAACGACGAGCGTGACACCACGATGCCTGTAGCAATGGCAACAACGTTGCGCAAACTATTAACTGGCGA
ACTACTTACTCTAGCTTCCCGGCAACAATTAATAGACTGGATGGAGGCGGATAAAGTTGCAGGACCACTT
CTGCGCTCGGCCCTTCCGGCTGGCTGGTTTATTGCTGATAAATCTGGAGCCGGTGAGCGTGG
