[The description below was written by a language model from this plasmid's Addgene catalogue record.]
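Description:
GEPIR Sox4.2091 is an shRNA expression plasmid built on the LT3 GEPIR backbone and carrying a hairpin directed against Sox4. It is propagated in E. coli under ampicillin selection, and puromycin is recorded as the selectable marker for target cells. The catalogue entry gives no vector type, feature table or map, so the origin of replication, promoters and other elements are not stated explicitly. From general knowledge of the backbone name, LT3 GEPIR is usually described as an all-in-one, doxycycline-inducible lentiviral vector. In that design a tetracycline-responsive promoter drives GFP linked to a miR-E-embedded shRNA, while a constitutive promoter expresses the puromycin resistance gene and, through an IRES, the reverse tet transactivator rtTA3. GFP fluorescence therefore reports hairpin induction, and puromycin selects transduced cells independently of induction. These details should be treated as a property of the backbone family rather than something confirmed by this record.

The record is internally inconsistent about which hairpin is present. The plasmid name refers to Sox4.2091, whereas the insert field lists Sox4.2137. These numbers conventionally denote the target position within the transcript, so the two labels would correspond to different hairpins, and only sequence verification would settle it. The species of the Sox4 target is not stated, and the shRNA sequence field contains only the gene name.

The stated purpose is simply an shRNA vector. The construct is associated with a study of TGF-beta-mediated tumour suppression through a lethal epithelial-mesenchymal transition, which suggests it was used there for Sox4 knockdown, although the record does not describe the experiments.
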