Addgene plasmid #101118: GEPIR Sox4.2091
Purpose: shRNA vec
Depositing lab: Joan Massague. Depositing organization: Memorial Sloan-Kettering Cancer Center. Publication: TGF-beta Tumor Suppression through a Lethal EMT. David CJ, Huang YH, Chen M, Su J, Zou Y, Bardeesy N, Iacobuzio-Donahue CA, Massague J. Cell. 2016 Feb 25;164(5):1015-30. doi: 10.1016/j.cell.2016.01.009. Epub 2016 Feb 18. PubMed 26898331.
Backbone
  Vector backbone: LT3 GEPIR
  Selectable markers: Puromycin
Growth in bacteria
  Bacterial resistance: Ampicillin, 100 μg/mL
  Growth temperature: 37°C
  Growth strain: DH5alpha
  Copy number: Unknown
Gene/Insert
  Gene/Insert name: Sox4.2137
  gRNA/shRNA sequence: Sox4
Terms and licenses: Academic/Nonprofit Terms; Industry Terms: Not Available to Industry
How to cite: GEPIR Sox4.2091 was a gift from Joan Massague (Addgene plasmid # 101118 ; http://n2t.net/addgene:101118 ; RRID:Addgene_101118)
